>Addgene plasmid #161715 | pNDL-54 | addgene full sequence | sequence record 317070 | Addgene NGS Result
GCCAATTCAATATGGCGTATATGGACTCATGCCAATTCAATATGGTGGATCTGGACCTGTGCCAATTCAA
TATGGCGTATATGGACTCGTGCCAATTCAATATGGTGGATCTGGACCCCAGCCAATTCAATATGGCGGAC
TTGGCACCATGCCAATTCAATATGGCGGACCTGGCACTGTGCCAACTGGGGAGGGGTCTACTTGGCACGG
TGCCAAGTTTGAGGAGGGGTCTTGGCCCTGTGCCAAGTCCGCCATATTGAATTGGCATGGTGCCAATAAT
GGCGGCCATATTGGCTATATGCCAGGATCAATATATAGGCAATATCCAATATGGCCCTATGCCAATATGG
CTATTGGCCAGGTTCAATACTATGTATTGGCCCTATGCCATATAGTATTCCATATATGGGTTTTCCTATT
GACGTAGATAGCCCCTCCCAATGGGCGGTCCCATATACCATATATGGGGCTTCCTAATACCGCCCATAGC
CACTCCCCCATTGACGTCAATGGTCTCTATATATGGTCTTTCCTATTGACGTCATATGGGCGGTCCTATT
GACGTATATGGCGCCTCCCCCATTGACGTCAATTACGGTAAATGGCCCGCCTGGCTCAATGCCCATTGAC
GTCAATAGGACCACCCACCATTGACGTCAATGGGATGGCTCATTGCCCATTCATATCCGTTCTCACGCCC
CCTATTGACGTCAATGACGGTAAATGGCCCACTTGGCAGTACATCAATATCTATTAATAGTAACTTGGCA
AGTACATTACTATTGGAAGTACGCCAGGGTACATTGGCAGTACTCCCATTGACGTCAATGGCGGTAAATG
GCCCGCGATGGCTGCCAAGTACATCCCCATTGACGTCAATGGGGAGGGGCAATGACGCAAATGGGCGTTC
CATTGACGTAAATGGGCGGTAGGCGTGCCTAATGGGAGGTCTATATAAGCAATGCTCGTTTAGGGAACCG
CCATTCTGCCTGGGGACGTCGGAGCAAGCTTGATTTAGGTGACACTATAGAATACAAGCTACTTGTTCTT
TTTGCAGGATCCATGGGGAGTAGCAAGAGCAAGCCTAAGGACCCCAGCCAGCGCGGTGGAGGAGGTTCTG
GAGGCGGTGGAAGTGGTGGCGGAGGTAGCCACCGGCAGCGACTGGATGTTGAGGATCCATCCTGTGATCA
CCTGTACTTGGCCAAAGACAAGACCTTACAGGATCTCATCTTCGATCTGTCCACCTCTGGTTCAGGGTCT
GGGCTGCCCTTGTTCGTTCAGAGGACTGTGGCCAGGACAATTGTACTGCAGGAGATCATAGGAAAAGGTC
GCTTTGGGGAAGTGTGGAGGGGGAGATGGAGAGGAGGTGATGTGGCTGTGAAGATCTTCTCATCCAGGGA
GGAACGTTCCTGGTTCCGTGAAGCTGAGATTTACCAAACCATCATGCTCCGCCATGAAAACATCTTGGGC
TTCATTGCTGCTGATAATAAAGACAATGGCACATGGACACAGCTGTGGCTAGTGTCAGACTACCATGAGC
ATGGCTCATTATTTGACTATCTCAACCACTACTCCGTCACAATCGAGGGGATGATCAAGTTATCGCTTTC
AGCCGCCAGCGGTCTGGCACATCTGCACATGGAGATCCTGGGCACACAGGGGAAACCAGGCATCGCACAT
CGTGACCTCAAATCCAAAAACATCTTGGTGAAAAAGAATGGTACTTGCGCCATAGCAGATCTAGGGCTCG
CTGTACGGCACGAGTCCATCACTGATACTATAGACATTGCACCCAATCAGAGGGTGGGCACTAAAAGATA
TATGGCCCCAGAGGTACTAGATGAAACGATCAACATGAAGCATTTTGATTCTTTCAAGTGTGCTGATATC
TATGCTTTGGGACTGGTATATTGGGAGATTGCACGACGGTGTAATGCTGGAGGTATCCATGAAGATTATC
AGCTACCCTACTATGACCTGGTGCCGTCCGACCCCTCCATAGAAGAGATGAGGAAGGTGGTGTGTGACCA
GAGGCTTCGGCCTAATGTGCCCAACTGGTGGCAGAGCTATGAGGCGCTGAGAGTGATGGGAAAGATCATG
CGGGAGTGTTGGTATGCCAACGGAGCGGCGCGGCTTACAGCTCTGCGGATTAAGAAGACTCTTTCGCAAC
TCAGCGTCCAAGAAGACATTAAGGGTGGAGGAGGTTCTGGAGGCGGTGGAAGTGGTGGCGGAGGTAGCTC
TAGAATGAAGATGGACAAAAAGACTATAGTTTGGTTTAGAAGAGACCTAAGGATTGAGGATAATCCTGCA
TTAGCAGCAGCTGCTCACGAAGGATCTGTTTTTCCTGTCTTCATTTGGTGTCCTGAAGAAGAAGGACAGT
TTTATCCTGGAAGAGCTTCAAGATGGTGGATGAAACAATCACTTGCTCACTTATCTCAATCCTTGAAGGC
TCTTGGATCTGACCTCACTTTAATCAAAACCCACAACACGATTTCAGCGATCTTGGATTGTATCCGCGTT
ACCGGTGCTACAAAAGTCGTCTTTAACCACCTCTATGATCCTGTTTCGTTAGTTCGGGACCATACCGTAA
AGGAGAAGCTGGTGGAACGTGGGATCTCTGTGCAAAGCTACAATGGAGATCTATTGTATGAACCGTGGGA
GATATACTGCGAAAAGGGCAAACCTTTTACGAGTTTCAATTCTTACTGGAAGAAATGCTTAGATATGTCG
ATTGAATCCGTTATGCTTCCTCCTCCTTGGCGGTTGATGCCAATAACTGCAGCGGCTGAAGCGATTTGGG
CGTGTTCGATTGAAGAACTAGGGCTGGAGAATGAGGCCGAGAAACCGAGCAATGCGTTGTTAACTAGAGC
TTGGTCTCCAGGATGGAGCAATGCTGATAAGTTACTAAATGAGTTCATCGAGAAGCAGTTGATAGATTAT
GCAAAGAACAGCAAGAAAGTTGTTGGGAATTCTACTTCACTACTTTCTCCGTATCTCCATTTCGGGGAAA
TAAGCGTCAGACACGTTTTCCAGTGTGCCCGGATGAAACAAATTATATGGGCAAGAGATAAGAACAGTGA
AGGAGAAGAAAGTGCAGATCTTTTTCTTAGGGGAATCGGTTTAAGAGAGTATTCTCGGTATATATGTTTC
AACTTCCCGTTTACTCACGAGCAATCGTTGTTGAGTCATCTTCGGTTTTTCCCTTGGGATGCTGATGTTG
ATAAGTTCAAGGCCTGGAGACAAGGCAGGACCGGTTATCCGTTGGTGGATGCCGGAATGAGAGAGCTTTG
GGCTACCGGATGGATGCATAACAGAATAAGAGTGATTGTTTCAAGCTTTGCTGTGAAGTTTCTTCTCCTT
CCATGGAAATGGGGAATGAAGTATTTCTGGGATACACTTTTGGATGCTGATTTGGAATGTGACATCCTTG
GCTGGCAGTATATCTCTGGGAGTATCCCCGATGGCCACGAGCTTGATCGCTTGGACAATCCCGCGTTACA
AGGCGCCAAATATGACCCAGAAGGTGAGTACATAAGGCAATGGCTTCCCGAGCTTGCGAGATTGCCAACT
GAATGGATCCATCATCCATGGGACGCTCCTTTAACCGTACTCAAAGCTTCTGGTGTGGAACTCGGAACAA
ACTATGCGAAACCCATTGTAGACATCGACACAGCTCGTGAGCTACTAGCTAAAGCTATTTCAAGAACCCG
TGAAGCACAGATCATGATCGGAGCAGCAGCCCGGGATCCACCGGTCGCCACCATGTAAGAATTCAAGGCC
TCTCGAGCCTCAAGAACTATAGTGAGTCGTATTACGTAGATCCAGACATGATAAGATACATTGATGAGTT
TGGACAAACCACAACTAGAATGCAGTGAAAAAAATGCTTTATTTGTGAAATTTGTGATGCTATTGCTTTA
TTTGTAACCATTATAAGCTGCAATAAACAAGTTAACAACAACAATTGCATTCATTTTATGTTTCAGGTTC
AGGGGGAGGTGTGGGAGGTTTTTTAATTCGCGGCCGCGGCGCCAATGCATTGGGCCCGGTACCCAGCTTT
TGTTCCCTTTAGTGAGGGTCAATTGCGCGCTTGGCGTAATCATGGTCATAGCTGTTTCCTGTGTGAAATT
GTTATCCGCTCACAATTCCACACAACATACGAGCCGGGAGCATAAAGTGTAAAGCCTGGGGTGCCTAATG
AGTGAGCTAACTCACATTAATTGCGTTGCGCTCACTGCCCGCTTTCCAGTCGGGAAACCTGTCGTGCCAG
CTGCATTAATGAATCGGCCAACGCGCGGGGAGAGGCGGTTTGCGTATTGGGCGCTCTTCCGCTTCCTCGC
TCACTGACTCGCTGCGCTCGGTCGTTCGGCTGCGGCGAGCGGTATCAGCTCACTCAAAGGCGGTAATACG
GTTATCCACAGAATCAGGGGATAACGCAGGAAAGAACATGTGAGCAAAAGGCCAGCAAAAGGCCAGGAAC
CGTAAAAAGGCCGCGTTGCTGGCGTTTTTCCATAGGCTCCGCCCCCCTGACGAGCATCACAAAAATCGAC
GCTCAAGTCAGAGGTGGCGAAACCCGACAGGACTATAAAGATACCAGGCGTTTCCCCCTGGAAGCTCCCT
CGTGCGCTCTCCTGTTCCGACCCTGCCGCTTACCGGATACCTGTCCGCCTTTCTCCCTTCGGGAAGCGTG
GCGCTTTCTCATAGCTCACGCTGTAGGTATCTCAGTTCGGTGTAGGTCGTTCGCTCCAAGCTGGGCTGTG
TGCACGAACCCCCCGTTCAGCCCGACCGCTGCGCCTTATCCGGTAACTATCGTCTTGAGTCCAACCCGGT
AAGACACGACTTATCGCCACTGGCAGCAGCCACTGGTAACAGGATTAGCAGAGCGAGGTATGTAGGCGGT
GCTACAGAGTTCTTGAAGTGGTGGCCTAACTACGGCTACACTAGAAGAACAGTATTTGGTATCTGCGCTC
TGCTGAAGCCAGTTACCTTCGGAAAAAGAGTTGGTAGCTCTTGATCCGGCAAACAAACCACCGCTGGTAG
CGGTGGTTTTTTTGTTTGCAAGCAGCAGATTACGCGCAGAAAAAAAGGATCTCAAGAAGATCCTTTGATC
TTTTCTACGGGGTCTGACGCTCAGTGGAACGAAAACTCACGTTAAGGGATTTTGGTCATGAGATTATCAA
AAAGGATCTTCACCTAGATCCTTTTAAATTAAAAATGAAGTTTTAAATCAATCTAAAGTATATATGAGTA
AACTTGGTCTGACAGTTACCAATGCTTAATCAGTGAGGCACCTATCTCAGCGATCTGTCTATTTCGTTCA
TCCATAGTTGCCTGACTCCCCGTCGTGTAGATAACTACGATACGGGAGGGCTTACCATCTGGCCCCAGTG
CTGCAATGATACCGCGAGACCCACGCTCACCGGCTCCAGATTTATCAGCAATAAACCAGCCAGCCGGAAG
GGCCGAGCGCAGAAGTGGTCCTGCAACTTTATCCGCCTCCATCCAGTCTATTAATTGTTGCCGGGAAGCT
AGAGTAAGTAGTTCGCCAGTTAATAGTTTGCGCAACGTTGTTGCCATTGCTACAGGCATCGTGGTGTCAC
GCTCGTCGTTTGGTATGGCTTCATTCAGCTCCGGTTCCCAACGATCAAGGCGAGTTACATGATCCCCCAT
GTTGTGCAAAAAAGCGGTTAGCTCCTTCGGTCCTCCGATCGTTGTCAGAAGTAAGTTGGCCGCAGTGTTA
TCACTCATGGTTATGGCAGCACTGCATAATTCTCTTACTGTCATGCCATCCGTAAGATGCTTTTCTGTGA
CTGGTGAGTACTCAACCAAGTCATTCTGAGAATAGTGTATGCGGCGACCGAGTTGCTCTTGCCCGGCGTC
AATACGGGATAATACCGCGCCACATAGCAGAACTTTAAAAGTGCTCATCATTGGAAAACGTTCTTCGGGG
CGAAAACTCTCAAGGATCTTACCGCTGTTGAGATCCAGTTCGATGTAACCCACTCGTGCACCCAACTGAT
CTTCAGCATCTTTTACTTTCACCAGCGTTTCTGGGTGAGCAAAAACAGGAAGGCAAAATGCCGCAAAAAA
GGGAATAAGGGCGACACGGAAATGTTGAATACTCATACTCTTCCTTTTTCAATATTATTGAAGCATTTAT
CAGGGTTATTGTCTCATGAGCGGATACATATTTGAATGTATTTAGAAAAATAAACAAATAGGGGTTCCGC
GCACATTTCCCCGAAAAGTGCCACCTAAATTGTAAGCGTTAATATTTTGTTAAAATTCGCGTTAAATTTT
TGTTAAATCAGCTCATTTTTTAACCAATAGGCCGAAATCGGCAAAATCCCTTATAAATCAAAAGAATAGA
CCGAGATAGGGT
[37 nt withheld, positions 6383-6419]
AAAGAACGTGGACTCCAACGTCAAAGG
[49 nt withheld, positions 6447-6495]
T
[91 nt withheld, positions 6497-6587]
G
[124 nt withheld, positions 6589-6712]
CCCATTCGCCATTCAGGCTGCGCAACTGTTGGGAAGGGCGATCGGTGCGGGCCTCTTCGCTATTACGCCA
GTCGACC
Features (pLannotate 1.2.2; 17 found; start..end, strand, type, name):
      1..978     +  promoter       CMV IE94 promoter: enhancer/promoter region of simian cytomegalovirus major immediate early transcription unit IE94
   1013..1031    +  promoter       SP6 promoter: promoter for bacteriophage SP6 RNA polymerase
   1063..1104    +  CDS            myr: N-myristoylation signal from Src kinase (Pellman et al., 1985; Kaplan et al., 1988)
   1153..2193    +  CDS            Acvr1b (fragment): ACV1B_MOUSE - Also known as Alk4. Experimental evidence at protein level: Swiss-Prot protein existence level 1. Transmembrane serine/threonine kinase activin type-1 receptor forming an activin receptor complex with activin receptor type-2 (ACVR2A or ACVR2B). Transduces the activin signal from the cell surface to the cytoplasm and is thus regulating a many physiological and pathological processes including neuronal differentiation and neuronal survival, hair follicle development and cycling, FSH production by the pituitary gland, wound healing, extracellular matrix production, immunosuppression
   2245..3738    +  CDS            CRY2PHR: N-terminal photolyase homology region of Arabidopsis thaliana cryptochrome 2 binds to CIB1 upon exposure to blue light (Kennedy et al., 2010)
   3739..3755    +  misc_feature   MCS (fragment): multiple cloning site
   3797..3814    -  promoter       T7 promoter (fragment): promoter for bacteriophage T7 RNA polymerase
   3819..3953    -  polyA_signal   SV40 poly(A) signal: SV40 polyadenylation signal
   4129..4145    -  protein_bind   lac operator: The lac repressor binds to the lac operator to inhibit transcription in E. coli. This inhibition can be relieved by adding lactose or isopropyl-β-D-thiogalactopyranoside (IPTG). lac repressor encoded by lacI
   4153..4183    -  promoter       lac promoter: promoter for the E. coli lac operon
   4198..4219    -  protein_bind   CAP binding site: CAP binding activates transcription in the presence of cAMP. E. coli catabolite activator protein
   4232..4324    -  CDS            lacI (fragment): lac repressor; lacI; The lac repressor binds to the lac operator to inhibit transcription in E. coli. This inhibition can be relieved by adding lactose or isopropyl-β-D-thiogalactopyranoside (IPTG).
   4507..5095    -  rep_origin     ori: high-copy-number ColE1/pMB1/pBR322/pUC origin of replication
   5266..6126    -  CDS            AmpR: β-lactamase; bla; confers resistance to ampicillin, carbenicillin, and related antibiotics
   6127..6231    -  promoter       AmpR promoter: bla
   6284..6712    -  rep_origin     f1 ori (sequence partly withheld): f1 bacteriophage origin of replication; arrow indicates direction of (+) strand synthesis
   6717..6783    -  CDS            lacZα (fragment): LacZα fragment of β-galactosidase; lacZ fragment
