[The description below was written by a language model from this plasmid's Addgene catalogue record and pLannotate feature annotations shown in this document.]
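Description:
pNDL-54 is a pCS2-based plasmid built as a template for in vitro transcription of mRNA encoding a membrane-anchored, light-responsive form of the zebrafish type I Nodal/activin receptor acvr1b (acvr1ba, also known as alk4 or taram-a). It is maintained in E. coli as a high-copy plasmid through a ColE1/pUC-type origin and selected with ampicillin via the β-lactamase gene. An f1 origin and remnants of the lac region (lac promoter and operator, lacZα and lacI fragments) are carried over from the backbone.

The expression cassette follows the usual pCS2 layout. A simian CMV IE94 enhancer/promoter, which can drive expression in vertebrate cells, is followed by an SP6 promoter for synthesis of sense RNA in vitro, with an SV40 polyadenylation signal downstream of the insert. A T7 promoter fragment in the reverse orientation lies just beyond the coding region.

The open reading frame begins with the Src N-myristoylation signal. It continues with an acvr1b fragment, which the automated annotation matched by homology to mouse Acvr1b although the catalogue lists the species as zebrafish. It ends with CRY2PHR, the photolyase homology region of Arabidopsis cryptochrome 2. The myristoylation tag tethers the partial receptor to the membrane. The annotation describes CRY2PHR as binding CIB1 under blue light, so the fusion presumably allows receptor association to be triggered by illumination, though the record does not name a partner construct. The associated publication concerns optogenetic control of Nodal signaling patterns, which is consistent with using the transcribed mRNA to place this pathway under light control. The record does not spell out how the mRNA is delivered.
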