Addgene plasmid #161715: pNDL-54
Purpose: In vitro transcription construct for production of membrane acvr1b-Cry2 mRNA
Depositing lab: Adam Cohen. Depositing organization: Harvard University. Publication: Optogenetic control of Nodal signaling patterns. McNamara HM, Guyer AM, Jia BZ, Parot VJ, Dobbs CD, Schier AF, Cohen AE, Lord ND. Development. 2025 May 1;152(9):dev204506. doi: 10.1242/dev.204506. Epub 2025 May 1. PubMed 40145591.
Backbone
  Vector backbone: pCS2
  Vector type: In vitro transcription
Growth in bacteria
  Bacterial resistance: Ampicillin, 100 μg/mL
  Growth temperature: 37°C
  Growth strain: DH5alpha
  Copy number: High Copy
Gene/Insert
  Gene/Insert name: Myr-acvr1b-Cry2
  Species: D. rerio (zebrafish)
  Entrez Gene: acvr1ba (a.k.a. acvr1b, alk4, axis, taram-a, tarama, wu:fb75f01)
  Cloning method: Gibson Cloning
Terms and licenses: Academic/Nonprofit Terms; Industry Terms: Not Available to Industry
Depositor comments: Please visit https://doi.org/10.1101/2024.04.11.588875 for bioRxiv preprint.
How to cite: pNDL-54 was a gift from Adam Cohen (Addgene plasmid # 161715 ; http://n2t.net/addgene:161715 ; RRID:Addgene_161715)
